Addgene plasmid #165840: pBLE
Purpose: Zeocin/Phleomycin resistance marker
Depositing lab: Koen Venken. Depositing organization: Baylor College of Medicine. Publication: Multiplexed drug-based selection and counterselection genetic manipulations in Drosophila. Matinyan N, Karkhanis MS, Gonzalez Y, Jain A, Saltzman A, Malovannaya A, Sarrion-Perdigones A, Dierick HA, Venken KJT. Cell Rep. 2021 Sep 14;36(11):109700. doi: 10.1016/j.celrep.2021.109700. PubMed 34525356.
Backbone
  Vector backbone: pUPD
  Backbone size w/o insert (bp): 3057
  Vector type: Insect Expression
Growth in bacteria
  Bacterial resistance: Ampicillin, 100 μg/mL
  Growth temperature: 37°C
  Growth strain: DH10B
  Copy number: High Copy
Gene/Insert
  Gene/Insert name: ble
  Species: E. Coli
  Insert size (bp): 376
  Cloning method: Restriction Enzyme; 5′ cloning site Unknown (unknown if destroyed)
Terms and licenses: Academic/Nonprofit Terms; Industry Terms: Not Available to Industry
Depositor comments: CDS
How to cite: pBLE was a gift from Koen Venken (Addgene plasmid # 165840 ; http://n2t.net/addgene:165840 ; RRID:Addgene_165840)
