[The description below was written by a language model from this plasmid's Addgene catalogue record and pLannotate feature annotations shown in this document.]
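Description:
pBLE is a small (about 3.4 kb) part-donor plasmid that carries the coding sequence of the ble gene, the zeocin/phleomycin resistance marker, in the pUPD backbone. The catalogue classes it as an insect expression vector, and it comes from work on multiplexed drug-based selection and counterselection in Drosophila. However, the depositor notes the insert simply as "CDS", and the annotated sequence shows no insect promoter, terminator or polyadenylation signal around the gene. It therefore looks like a stored coding-sequence module to be assembled into expression cassettes elsewhere, not a ready-to-use fly expression construct. The record does not state the assembly scheme or cloning sites.

The roughly 370 bp ble open reading frame encodes a bleomycin-family binding protein that neutralises zeocin, phleomycin and related drugs by sequestering them. The catalogue lists the species as E. coli, whereas the sequence annotation matches the Streptoalloteichus hindustanus protein, so the two sources disagree on origin. The insert sits between T7 and SP6 phage promoters and interrupts a lacZα region. The remaining lac promoter, operator, CAP site and lacZα fragments are leftovers of the backbone's blue/white screening cassette. A short hit to a hornet peptide next to the insert is most likely an annotation artefact.

Propagation in E. coli relies on a high-copy ColE1/pUC-type origin, with selection by ampicillin through β-lactamase expressed from its own promoter. An f1 origin is also present and could allow single-stranded DNA production, along with a fragment of the pBR322 bom region.
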