Features (pLannotate 1.2.2; 14 found; start..end, strand, type, name):
     17..35      +  promoter       T7 promoter: promoter for bacteriophage T7 RNA polymerase
    114..485     +  CDS            ble: BLE_STRHI - Experimental evidence at protein level: Swiss-Prot protein existence level 1. Binding protein with a strong affinity to the bleomycin family of antibiotics. From Streptoalloteichus hindustanus.
    517..579     -  CDS            VESPI_VESMG (fragment): Experimental evidence at protein level: Swiss-Prot protein existence level 1. Shows contractile activity on isolated ileum smooth muscle. From Vespa magnifica (Hornet).
    591..609     -  promoter       SP6 promoter: promoter for bacteriophage SP6 RNA polymerase
    651..667     -  protein_bind   lac operator: The lac repressor binds to the lac operator to inhibit transcription in E. coli. This inhibition can be relieved by adding lactose or isopropyl-β-D-thiogalactopyranoside (IPTG). lac repressor encoded by lacI
    675..705     -  promoter       lac promoter: promoter for the E. coli lac operon
    720..741     -  protein_bind   CAP binding site: CAP binding activates transcription in the presence of cAMP. E. coli catabolite activator protein
    754..846     -  CDS            lacI (fragment): lac repressor; lacI; The lac repressor binds to the lac operator to inhibit transcription in E. coli. This inhibition can be relieved by adding lactose or isopropyl-β-D-thiogalactopyranoside (IPTG).
   1029..1617    -  rep_origin     ori: high-copy-number ColE1/pMB1/pBR322/pUC origin of replication
   1788..2648    -  CDS            AmpR: β-lactamase; bla; confers resistance to ampicillin, carbenicillin, and related antibiotics
   2649..2753    -  promoter       AmpR promoter: bla
   2780..2830    +  misc_feature   bom (fragment): basis of mobility region from pBR322
   2831..3286    -  rep_origin     f1 ori (sequence partly withheld): f1 bacteriophage origin of replication; arrow indicates direction of (+) strand synthesis
   3290..14      -  CDS            lacZα (fragment) (across the origin): LacZα fragment of β-galactosidase; lacZ fragment
>Addgene plasmid #165840 | pBLE | addgene full sequence | sequence record 335079 | Addgene NGS Result
GACGGCCAGTGAATTGTAATACGACTCACTATAGGGCGAATTGGGCCCGACGTCGCATGCTCCCGGCCGC
CATGGCGGCCGCGGGAATTCGATTGGGCGATGAGTGGTCTCGAATGGCCAAGCTGACCAGTGCCGTGCCA
GTGCTGACGGCTCGTGATGTGGCAGGAGCCGTGGAGTTCTGGACCGACCGTCTGGGCTTCAGTCGCGATT
TCGTGGAGGATGATTTCGCAGGCGTGGTCCGTGACGATGTGACCCTGTTCATCTCGGCCGTGCAGGACCA
GGTGGTGCCCGATAACACCCTGGCCTGGGTCTGGGTCCGTGGCCTGGATGAGCTCTACGCCGAGTGGAGC
GAGGTGGTGTCCACCAACTTCCGAGATGCCAGTGGACCAGCAATGACCGAGATTGGCGAGCAGCCGTGGG
GACGCGAGTTCGCCCTCCGTGACCCAGCAGGCAACTGCGTGCACTTCGTGGCCGAGGAGCAGGACTAAGC
TTCGAGACCACTCATCGCCCAATCACTAGTGAATTCGCGGCCGCCTGCAGGTCGACCATATGGGAGAGCT
CCCAACGCGTTGGATGCATAGCTTGAGTATTCTATAGTGTCACCTAAATAGCTTGGCGTAATCATGGTCA
TAGCTGTTTCCTGTGTGAAATTGTTATCCGCTCACAATTCCACACAACATACGAGCCGGAAGCATAAAGT
GTAAAGCCTGGGGTGCCTAATGAGTGAGCTAACTCACATTAATTGCGTTGCGCTCACTGCCCGCTTTCCA
GTCGGGAAACCTGTCGTGCCAGCTGCATTAATGAATCGGCCAACGCGCGGGGAGAGGCGGTTTGCGTATT
GGGCGCTCTTCCGCTTCCTCGCTCACTGACTCGCTGCGCTCGGTCGTTCGGCTGCGGCGAGCGGTATCAG
CTCACTCAAAGGCGGTAATACGGTTATCCACAGAATCAGGGGATAACGCAGGAAAGAACATGTGAGCAAA
AGGCCAGCAAAAGGCCAGGAACCGTAAAAAGGCCGCGTTGCTGGCGTTTTTCCATAGGCTCCGCCCCCCT
GACGAGCATCACAAAAATCGACGCTCAAGTCAGAGGTGGCGAAACCCGACAGGACTATAAAGATACCAGG
CGTTTCCCCCTGGAAGCTCCCTCGTGCGCTCTCCTGTTCCGACCCTGCCGCTTACCGGATACCTGTCCGC
CTTTCTCCCTTCGGGAAGCGTGGCGCTTTCTCATAGCTCACGCTGTAGGTATCTCAGTTCGGTGTAGGTC
GTTCGCTCCAAGCTGGGCTGTGTGCACGAACCCCCCGTTCAGCCCGACCGCTGCGCCTTATCCGGTAACT
ATCGTCTTGAGTCCAACCCGGTAAGACACGACTTATCGCCACTGGCAGCAGCCACTGGTAACAGGATTAG
CAGAGCGAGGTATGTAGGCGGTGCTACAGAGTTCTTGAAGTGGTGGCCTAACTACGGCTACACTAGAAGA
ACAGTATTTGGTATCTGCGCTCTGCTGAAGCCAGTTACCTTCGGAAAAAGAGTTGGTAGCTCTTGATCCG
GCAAACAAACCACCGCTGGTAGCGGTGGTTTTTTTGTTTGCAAGCAGCAGATTACGCGCAGAAAAAAAGG
ATCTCAAGAAGATCCTTTGATCTTTTCTACGGGGTCTGACGCTCAGTGGAACGAAAACTCACGTTAAGGG
ATTTTGGTCATGAGATTATCAAAAAGGATCTTCACCTAGATCCTTTTAAATTAAAAATGAAGTTTTAAAT
CAATCTAAAGTATATATGAGTAAACTTGGTCTGACAGTTACCAATGCTTAATCAGTGAGGCACCTATCTC
AGCGATCTGTCTATTTCGTTCATCCATAGTTGCCTGACTCCCCGTCGTGTAGATAACTACGATACGGGAG
GGCTTACCATCTGGCCCCAGTGCTGCAATGATACCGCGCGACCCACGCTCACCGGCTCCAGATTTATCAG
CAATAAACCAGCCAGCCGGAAGGGCCGAGCGCAGAAGTGGTCCTGCAACTTTATCCGCCTCCATCCAGTC
TATTAATTGTTGCCGGGAAGCTAGAGTAAGTAGTTCGCCAGTTAATAGTTTGCGCAACGTTGTTGCCATT
GCTACAGGCATCGTGGTGTCACGCTCGTCGTTTGGTATGGCTTCATTCAGCTCCGGTTCCCAACGATCAA
GGCGAGTTACATGATCCCCCATGTTGTGCAAAAAAGCGGTTAGCTCCTTCGGTCCTCCGATCGTTGTCAG
AAGTAAGTTGGCCGCAGTGTTATCACTCATGGTTATGGCAGCACTGCATAATTCTCTTACTGTCATGCCA
TCCGTAAGATGCTTTTCTGTGACTGGTGAGTACTCAACCAAGTCATTCTGAGAATAGTGTATGCGGCGAC
CGAGTTGCTCTTGCCCGGCGTCAATACGGGATAATACCGCGCCACATAGCAGAACTTTAAAAGTGCTCAT
CATTGGAAAACGTTCTTCGGGGCGAAAACTCTCAAGGATCTTACCGCTGTTGAGATCCAGTTCGATGTAA
CCCACTCGTGCACCCAACTGATCTTCAGCATCTTTTACTTTCACCAGCGTTTCTGGGTGAGCAAAAACAG
GAAGGCAAAATGCCGCAAAAAAGGGAATAAGGGCGACACGGAAATGTTGAATACTCATACTCTTCCTTTT
TCAATATTATTGAAGCATTTATCAGGGTTATTGTCTCATGAGCGGATACATATTTGAATGTATTTAGAAA
AATAAACAAATAGGGGTTCCGCGCACATTTCCCCGAAAAGTGCCACCTGATGCGGTGTGAAATACCGCAC
AGATGCGTAAGGAGAAAATACCGCATCAGGAAATTGTAAGCGTTAATATTTTGTTAAAATTCGCGTTAAA
TTTTTGTTAAATCAGCTCATTTTTTAACCAATAGGCCGAAATCGGCAAAATCCCTTATAAATCAAAAGAA
TAGACCGAGATAGGGT
[37 nt withheld, positions 2957-2993]
AAAGAACGTGGACTCCAACGTCAAAGGGCGAAAAACCGTCTATCAGGGCGCTGGCCCACTACGTGAACCA
TCACCCT
[91 nt withheld, positions 3071-3161]
G
[124 nt withheld, positions 3163-3286]
CCATTCGCCATTCAGGCTGCGCAACTGTTGGGAAGGGCGATCGGTGCGGGCCTCTTCGCTATTACGCCAG
CTGGCGAAAGGGGGATGTGCTGCAAGGCGATTAAGTTGGGTAACGCCAGGGTTTTCCCAGTCACGACGTT
GTAAAAC
